Addgene plasmid #103467: LSB-hsa-miR-34b-5p
Purpose: Used to sense miRNA activity using fluorescence based tools. hsa-miR-34b-5p target in 3' UTR of of mKate. miRNA activity can be measured by the repression of mKate2 relative to EBFP2 fluorescent proteins . Plasmid is inherently unstable; please see Depositor Comments
Depositing lab: Ron Weiss. Depositing organization: Massachusetts Institute of Technology. Publication: A mixed antagonistic/synergistic miRNA repression model enables accurate predictions of multi-input miRNA sensor activity. Gam JJ, Babb J, Weiss R. Nat Commun. 2018 Jun 22;9(1):2430. doi: 10.1038/s41467-018-04575-0. PubMed 29934631.
Backbone
  Vector backbone: Low Sensor Backbone (LSB)
  Vector type: Mammalian Expression, Synthetic Biology
Growth in bacteria
  Bacterial resistance: Ampicillin and Kanamycin, 100 & 50 μg/mL
  Growth temperature: 30°C
  Growth strain: NEB Stable
  Copy number: High Copy
Gene/Insert
  Gene/Insert name: hsa-miR-34b-5p target
  Species: H. sapiens (human)
  Entrez Gene: MIR34B (a.k.a. MIRN34B, miRNA34B, mir-34b)
  Promoter: EF-1a
  Cloning method: Gibson Cloning
Terms and licenses: Academic/Nonprofit Terms; Industry Terms: Not Available to Industry
Depositor comments: Please note that this plasmid is inherently unstable due to a repeating poly A element. We recommend performing a diagnostic digest on multiple colonies upon receipt. The depositors would like to note the presence of several discrepancies between the depositor sequence and physical plasmid sequence. In particular, the sequences upstream and downstream of the puromycin coding region have 10 bp insertions which do not affect the ability to perform puromycin selection. The sequences for those regions within the physical plasmids are as follows: Upstream of Puro: GAATTCGACCGCCTGTCTCAAGGTGCCACC; Downstream of Puro: GCTTTGAGACTACGCGTGAATTCACTCCTC.
How to cite: LSB-hsa-miR-34b-5p was a gift from Ron Weiss (Addgene plasmid # 103467 ; http://n2t.net/addgene:103467 ; RRID:Addgene_103467)
