[The description below was written by a language model from this plasmid's Addgene catalogue record and pLannotate feature annotations shown in this document.]
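Description:
LSB-hsa-miR-34b-5p is an 11 kb mammalian expression plasmid built on the Low Sensor Backbone (LSB) and designed as a two-colour fluorescent sensor of microRNA activity. It replicates in E. coli from a high-copy ColE1/pUC-type origin and carries both an ampicillin (β-lactamase) and a kanamycin (aph(3')-Ia) resistance gene, with the record listing dual selection. A puromycin N-acetyltransferase coding sequence followed by a rabbit β-globin polyadenylation signal is also present for selection in mammalian cells. No promoter for it is annotated in the feature table.

The payload consists of two parallel transcription units, each driven by the human EF-1α core promoter with its intron A and terminated by a β-globin poly(A) signal. One expresses the red fluorescent protein mKate2 and the other the blue fluorescent protein EBFP2. Gateway attB4, attB1 and attB2 scars flank the promoters and coding sequences, reflecting modular assembly of the units. According to the record, a target site for human miR-34b-5p sits in the 3' UTR of the mKate2 transcript; it is not separately annotated, but there is an unannotated gap between the mKate2 cassette's attB2 site and its β-globin sequences. When miR-34b-5p is active in transfected cells, mKate2 output is repressed while EBFP2 is unaffected and serves as an internal reference. The mKate2-to-EBFP2 ratio therefore reports miRNA activity.

The depositor warns that the repeated poly(A) elements make the plasmid inherently unstable. The physical plasmid also differs slightly from the depositor sequence, with short insertions flanking the puromycin coding region that do not impair puromycin selection.
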