Features (pLannotate 1.2.2; 28 found; start..end, strand, type, name):
     87..675     -  rep_origin     ori: high-copy-number ColE1/pMB1/pBR322/pUC origin of replication
    846..1706    -  CDS            AmpR: β-lactamase; bla; confers resistance to ampicillin, carbenicillin, and related antibiotics
   1707..1778    -  promoter       AmpR promoter: bla
   1857..2456    +  CDS            PuroR: puromycin N-acetyltransferase; pac from Streptomyces alboniger; confers resistance to puromycin
   2461..2541    +  CDS            HBB (fragment): HBB_PONPY - Experimental evidence at transcript level: Swiss-Prot protein existence level 2. Involved in oxygen transport from the lung to the various peripheral tissues. From Pongo pygmaeus (Bornean orangutan).
   2612..2667    +  polyA_signal   β-globin poly(A) signal: rabbit β-globin polyadenylation signal (Gil and Proudfoot, 1987)
   3646..3666    +  protein_bind   attB4: mutant version of attB; core recombination site for the Gateway® BP reaction BP Clonase™
   3734..3945    +  promoter       EF-1α core promoter: core promoter for human elongation factor EF-1α
   3946..4884    +  intron         EF-1α intron A: intron upstream of the start codon of human EF-1α
   4911..4931    +  protein_bind   attB1: mutant version of attB; core recombination site for the Gateway® BP reaction BP Clonase™
   4951..5646    +  CDS            mKate2: mKate2 is a basic (constitutively fluorescent) red fluorescent protein published in 2009, derived from Entacmaea quadricolor. It is reported to be a rapidly-maturing monomer with moderate acid sensitivity.
   5666..5690    -  protein_bind   attB2: mutant version of attB; recombination site for the Gateway® BP reaction BP Clonase™
   5838..5912    +  CDS            HBB (fragment): HBB_PONPY - Experimental evidence at transcript level: Swiss-Prot protein existence level 2. Involved in oxygen transport from the lung to the various peripheral tissues. From Pongo pygmaeus (Bornean orangutan).
   5983..6038    +  polyA_signal   β-globin poly(A) signal: rabbit β-globin polyadenylation signal (Gil and Proudfoot, 1987)
   6422..6447    +  misc_feature   SA: splice acceptor site
   7119..7139    +  protein_bind   attB4: mutant version of attB; core recombination site for the Gateway® BP reaction BP Clonase™
   7207..7418    +  promoter       EF-1α core promoter: core promoter for human elongation factor EF-1α
   7419..8357    +  intron         EF-1α intron A: intron upstream of the start codon of human EF-1α
   8384..8404    +  protein_bind   attB1: mutant version of attB; core recombination site for the Gateway® BP reaction BP Clonase™
   8415..9131    +  CDS            EBFP2: EBFP2 is a basic (constitutively fluorescent) blue fluorescent protein published in 2007, derived from Aequorea victoria. It is reported to be a rapidly-maturing monomer with moderate acid sensitivity.
   9139..9163    -  protein_bind   attB2: mutant version of attB; recombination site for the Gateway® BP reaction BP Clonase™
   9167..9247    +  CDS            HBB (fragment): HBB_PONPY - Experimental evidence at transcript level: Swiss-Prot protein existence level 2. Involved in oxygen transport from the lung to the various peripheral tissues. From Pongo pygmaeus (Bornean orangutan).
   9318..9373    +  polyA_signal   β-globin poly(A) signal: rabbit β-globin polyadenylation signal (Gil and Proudfoot, 1987)
   9756..9778    -  protein_bind   lac operator (fragment): The lac repressor binds to the lac operator to inhibit transcription in E. coli. This inhibition can be relieved by adding lactose or isopropyl-β-D-thiogalactopyranoside (IPTG). lac repressor encoded by lacI
   9782..9812    -  promoter       lac promoter: promoter for the E. coli lac operon
   9827..9848    -  protein_bind   CAP binding site: CAP binding activates transcription in the presence of cAMP. E. coli catabolite activator protein
   9861..9900    -  CDS            lacI (fragment): lac repressor; lacI; The lac repressor binds to the lac operator to inhibit transcription in E. coli. This inhibition can be relieved by adding lactose or isopropyl-β-D-thiogalactopyranoside (IPTG).
  10073..10882   +  CDS            KanR: aminoglycoside phosphotransferase; aph(3')-Ia; confers resistance to kanamycin in bacteria or G418 (Geneticin®) in eukaryotes
>Addgene plasmid #103467 | LSB-hsa-miR-34b-5p | depositor full sequence | sequence record 195983 | Full Sequence
AATTGAGGGGATAACGCAGGAAAGAACATGTGAGCAAAAGGCCAGCAAAAGGCCAGGAACCGTAAAAAGG
CCGCGTTGCTGGCGTTTTTCCATAGGCTCCGCCCCCCTGACGAGCATCACAAAAATCGACGCTCAAGTCA
GAGGTGGCGAAACCCGACAGGACTATAAAGATACCAGGCGTTTCCCCCTGGAAGCTCCCTCGTGCGCTCT
CCTGTTCCGACCCTGCCGCTTACCGGATACCTGTCCGCCTTTCTCCCTTCGGGAAGCGTGGCGCTTTCTC
ATAGCTCACGCTGTAGGTATCTCAGTTCGGTGTAGGTCGTTCGCTCCAAGCTGGGCTGTGTGCACGAACC
CCCCGTTCAGCCCGACCGCTGCGCCTTATCCGGTAACTATCGTCTTGAGTCCAACCCGGTAAGACACGAC
TTATCGCCACTGGCAGCAGCCACTGGTAACAGGATTAGCAGAGCGAGGTATGTAGGCGGTGCTACAGAGT
TCTTGAAGTGGTGGCCTAACTACGGCTACACTAGAAGAACAGTATTTGGTATCTGCGCTCTGCTGAAGCC
AGTTACCTTCGGAAAAAGAGTTGGTAGCTCTTGATCCGGCAAACAAACCACCGCTGGTAGCGGTGGTTTT
TTTGTTTGCAAGCAGCAGATTACGCGCAGAAAAAAAGGATCTCAAGAAGATCCTTTGATCTTTTCTACGG
GGTCTGACGCTCAGTGGAACGAAAACTCACGTTAAGGGATTTTGGTCATGAGATTATCAAAAAGGATCTT
CACCTAGATCCTTTTAAATTAAAAATGAAGTTTTAAATCAATCTAAAGTATATATGAGTAAACTTGGTCT
GACAGTTACCAATGCTTAATCAGTGAGGCACCTATCTCAGCGATCTGTCTATTTCGTTCATCCATAGTTG
CCTGACTCCCCGTCGTGTAGATAACTACGATACGGGAGGGCTTACCATCTGGCCCCAGTGCTGCAATGAT
ACCGCGAGAACCACGCTCACCGGCTCCAGATTTATCAGCAATAAACCAGCCAGCCGGAAGGGCCGAGCGC
AGAAGTGGTCCTGCAACTTTATCCGCCTCCATCCAGTCTATTAATTGTTGCCGGGAAGCTAGAGTAAGTA
GTTCGCCAGTTAATAGTTTGCGCAACGTTGTTGCCATTGCTACAGGCATCGTGGTGTCACGCTCGTCGTT
TGGTATGGCTTCATTCAGCTCCGGTTCCCAACGATCAAGGCGAGTTACATGATCCCCCATGTTGTGCAAA
AAAGCGGTTAGCTCCTTCGGTCCTCCGATCGTTGTCAGAAGTAAGTTGGCCGCAGTGTTATCACTCATGG
TTATGGCAGCACTGCATAATTCTCTTACTGTCATGCCATCCGTAAGATGCTTTTCTGTGACTGGTGAGTA
CTCAACCAAGTCATTCTGAGAATAGTGTATGCGGCGACCGAGTTGCTCTTGCCCGGCGTCAATACGGGAT
AATACCGCGCCACATAGCAGAACTTTAAAAGTGCTCATCATTGGAAAACGTTCTTCGGGGCGAAAACTCT
CAAGGATCTTACCGCTGTTGAGATCCAGTTCGATGTAACCCACTCGTGCACCCAACTGATCTTCAGCATC
TTTTACTTTCACCAGCGTTTCTGGGTGAGCAAAAACAGGAAGGCAAAATGCCGCAAAAAAGGGAATAAGG
GCGACACGGAAATGTTGAATACTCATACTCTTCCTTTTTCAATATTATTGAAGCATTTATCAGGGTTATT
GTCTCATGAGCGGATACATATTTGAATGTAGCTCCGAATTTCTCGAGGGCTTGTCGACGACGGCGGTCTC
CGTCGTCAGGATCATGAATTCGACCCGCCTGCCACCATGACCGAGTACAAGCCCACGGTGCGCCTCGCCA
CCCGCGACGACGTCCCCCGGGCCGTACGCACCCTCGCCGCCGCGTTCGCCGACTACCCCGCCACGCGCCA
CACCGTCGACCCGGACCGCCACATCGAGCGGGTCACCGAGCTGCAAGAACTCTTCCTCACGCGCGTCGGG
CTCGACATCGGCAAGGTGTGGGTCGCGGACGACGGCGCCGCGGTGGCGGTCTGGACCACGCCGGAGAGCG
TCGAAGCGGGGGCGGTGTTCGCCGAGATCGGCCCGCGCATGGCCGAGTTGAGCGGTTCCCGGCTGGCCGC
GCAGCAACAGATGGAAGGCCTCCTGGCGCCGCACCGGCCCAAGGAGCCCGCGTGGTTCCTGGCCACCGTC
GGCGTCTCGCCCGACCACCAGGGCAAGGGTCTGGGCAGCGCCGTCGTGCTCCCCGGAGTGGAGGCGGCCG
AGCGCGCCGGGGTGCCCGCCTTCCTGGAGACATCCGCGCCCCGCAACCTCCCCTTCTACGAGCGGCTCGG
CTTCACCGTCACCGCCGACGTCGAGGTGCCCGAAGGACCGCGCACCTGGTGCATGACCCGCAAGCCCGGT
GCCTGATACGCGTGAATTCACTCCTCAGGTGCAGGCTGCCTATCAGAAGGTGGTGGCTGGTGTGGCCAAT
GCCCTGGCTCACAAATACCACTGAGATCTTTTTCCCTCTGCCAAAAATTATGGGGACATCATGAAGCCCC
TTGAGCATCTGACTTCTGGCTAATAAAGGAAATTTATTTTCATTGCAATAGTGTGTTGGAATTTTTTGTG
TCTCTCACTCGGAAGGACATATGGGAGGGCAAATCATTTAAAACATCAGAATGAGTATTTGGTTTAGAGT
TTGGCAACATATGCCCATATGCTGGCTGCCATGAACAAAGGTTGGCTATAAAGAGGTCATCAGTATATGA
AACAGCCCCCTGCTGTCCATTCCTTATTCCATAGAAAAGCCTTGACTTGAGGTTAGATTTTTTTTATATT
TTGTTTTGTGTTATTTTTTTCTTTAACATCCCTAAAATTTTCCTTACATGTTTTACTAGCCAGATTTTTC
CTCCTCTCCTGACTACTCCCAGTCATAGCTGTCCCTCTTCTCTTATGGAGATCCCTCGACCTGCAGCCCA
AGCTTGAATTCTCTAGAATTACCCTGTTATCCCTATGCTTGGTTTACCGAGCTCTTATTGGTTTTCAAAC
TTCATTGACTGTGCCCAACGCGCCTGGGAGCTCACGGGGACAGCCCCCCCCCAAAGCCCCCAGGGATGTA
ATTACGTCCCTCCCCCGCTAGGGGGCAGCAGCGAGCCGCCCGGGGCTCCGCTCCGGTCCGGCGCTCCCCC
CGCATCCCCGAGCCGGCAGCGTGCGGGGACAGCCCGGGCACGGGGAAGGTGGCACGGGATCGCTTTCCTC
TGAACGCTTCTCGCTGCTCTTTGAGCCTGCAGACACCTGGGGGGATACGGGGAAAAAGCTAGGCTGAAAG
ACCGGTTCTTAGAATGACACGCGCCTGGGAGCTCACGGGGACAGCCCCCCCCCAAAGCCCCCAGGGATGT
AATTACGTCCCTCCCCCGCTAGGGGGCAGCAGCGAGCCGCCCGGGGCTCCGCTCCGGTCCGGCGCTCCCC
CCGCATCCCCGAGCCGGCAGCGTGCGGGGACAGCCCGGGCACGGGGAAGGTGGCACGGGATCGCTTTCCT
CTGAACGCTTCTCGCTGCTCTTTGAGCCTGCAGACACCTGGGGGGATACGGGGAAAAAGCTAACTTCTGA
GACGACAACTTTGTATAGAAAAGTTGGCTCCGAATTCGCCCTTGACAGCAGAGATCCAGTTTGGTTAATT
AATTGGCTCCGGTGCCCGTCAGTGGGCAGAGCGCACATCGCCCACAGTCCCCGAGAAGTTGTGGGGAGGG
GTCGGCAATTGAACCGGTGCCTAGAGAAGGTGGCGCGGGGTAAACTGGGAAAGTGATGTCGTGTACTGGC
TCCGCCTTTTTCCCGAGGGTGGGGGAGAACCGTATATAAGTGCAGTAGTCGCCGTGAACGTTCTTTTTCG
CAACGGGTTTGCCGCCAGAACACAGGTAAGTGCCGTGTGTGGTTCCCGCGGGCCTGGCCTCTTTACGGGT
TATGGCCCTTGCGTGCCTTGAATTACTTCCACCTGGCTGCAGTACGTGATTCTTGATCCCGAGCTTCGGG
TTGGAAGTGGGTGGGAGAGTTCGAGGCCTTGCGCTTAAGGAGCCCCTTCGCCTCGTGCTTGAGTTGAGGC
CTGGCCTGGGCGCTGGGGCCGCCGCGTGCGAATCTGGTGGCACCTTCGCGCCTGTCTCGCTGCTTTCGAT
AAGTCTCTAGCCATTTAAAATTTTTGATGACCTGCTGCGACGCTTTTTTTCTGGCAAGATAGTCTTGTAA
ATGCGGGCCAAGATCTGCACACTGGTATTTCGGTTTTTGGGGCCGCGGGCGGCGACGGGGCCCGTGCGTC
CCAGCGCACATGTTCGGCGAGGCGGGGCCTGCGAGCGCGGCCACCGAGAATCGGACGGGGGTAGTCTCAA
GCTGGCCGGCCTGCTCTGGTGCCTGGCCTCGCGCCGCCGTGTATCGCCCCGCCCTGGGCGGCAAGGCTGG
CCCGGTCGGCACCAGTTGCGTGAGCGGAAAGATGGCCGCTTCCCGGCCCTGCTGCAGGGAGCTCAAAATG
GAGGACGCGGCGCTCGGGAGAGCGGGCGGGTGAGTCACCCACACAAAGGAAAAGGGCCTTTCCGTCCTCA
GCCGTCGCTTCATGTGACTCCACGGAGTACCGGGCGCCGTCCAGGCACCTCGATTAGTTCTCGAGCTTTT
GGAGTACGTCGTCTTTAGGTTGGGGGGAGGGGTTTTATGCGATGGAGTTTCCCCACACTGAGTGGGTGGA
GACTGAAGTTAGGCCAGCTTGGCACTTGATGTAATTCTCCTTGGAATTTGCCCTTTTTGAGTTTGGATCT
TGGTTCATTCTCAAGCCTCAGACAGTGGTTCAAAGTTTTTTTCTTCCATTTCAGGTGTCGTGAGAAGGGC
GAATTCGACCCAAGTTTGTACAAAAAAGCAGGCTGGATCCAGGTGCCACCATGGTGAGCGAGCTGATTAA
GGAGAACATGCACATGAAGCTGTACATGGAGGGCACCGTGAACAACCACCACTTCAAGTGCACATCCGAG
GGCGAAGGCAAGCCCTACGAGGGCACCCAGACCATGAGAATCAAGGCGGTCGAGGGCGGCCCTCTCCCCT
TCGCCTTCGACATCCTGGCTACCAGCTTCATGTACGGCAGCAAAACCTTCATCAACCACACCCAGGGCAT
CCCCGACTTCTTTAAGCAGTCCTTCCCCGAGGGCTTCACATGGGAGAGAGTCACCACATACGAAGATGGG
GGCGTGCTGACCGCTACCCAGGACACCAGCCTCCAGGACGGCTGCCTCATCTACAACGTCAAGATCAGAG
GGGTGAACTTCCCATCCAACGGCCCTGTGATGCAGAAGAAAACACTCGGCTGGGAGGCCTCCACCGAGAC
ACTGTACCCCGCTGACGGCGGCCTGGAAGGCAGAGCCGACATGGCCCTGAAGCTCGTGGGCGGGGGCCAC
CTGATCTGCAACCTTAAGACCACATACAGATCCAAGAAACCCGCTAAGAACCTCAAGATGCCCGGCGTCT
ACTATGTGGACAGGAGACTGGAAAGAATCAAGGAGGCCGACAAAGAGACATACGTCGAGCAGCACGAGGT
GGCTGTGGCCAGATACTGCGACCTCCCTAGCAAACTGGGGCACAAACTTAATTGAGAATTCTACCACCCA
GCTTTCTTGTACAAAGTGGTACGTCTCAAGACCAGAGGTCTCTGCTTGTGGAGGCCAATCAGCTAATGAC
ACTGCCTACAATCAGCTAATGACACTGCCTACAATCAGCTAATGACACTGCCTACAATCAGCTAATGACA
CTGCCTACAACCAGAAGAGACCTGTGCTTCACTCCTCAGGTGCAGGCTGCCTATCAGAAGGTGGTGGCTG
GTGTGGCCAATGCCCTGGCTCACAAATACCACTGAGATCTTTTTCCCTCTGCCAAAAATTATGGGGACAT
CATGAAGCCCCTTGAGCATCTGACTTCTGGCTAATAAAGGAAATTTATTTTCATTGCAATAGTGTGTTGG
AATTTTTTGTGTCTCTCACTCGGAAGGACATATGGGAGGGCAAATCATTTAAAACATCAGAATGAGTATT
TGGTTTAGAGTTTGGCAACATATGCCCATATGCTGGCTGCCATGAACAAAGGTTGGCTATAAAGAGGTCA
TCAGTATATGAAACAGCCCCCTGCTGTCCATTCCTTATTCCATAGAAAAGCCTTGACTTGAGGTTAGATT
TTTTTTATATTTTGTTTTGTGTTATTTTTTTCTTTAACATCCCTAAAATTTTCCTTACATGTTTTACTAG
CCAGATTTTTCCTCCTCTCCTGACTACTCCCAGTCATAGCTGTCCCTCTTCTCTTATGGAGATCCCGAGC
GGTGCGTTTTTATGCTTGTAGTATTGTATAATGTTTTTAAGATCCAAGCTTCTGACCTCTTCTCTTCCTC
CCACAGGGCCTCGAGACAATTGCATCGATGGTACCAGTGAAAGTCTGCAATGAATTCGAGTTGGCGCGCC
TGTCATTCTAAATCTCTCTTTCAGCCTAAAGCTTTTTCCCCGTATCCCCCCAGGTGTCTGCAGGCTCAAA
GAGCAGCGAGAAGCGTTCAGAGGAAAGCGATCCCGTGCCACCTTCCCCGTGCCCGGGCTGTCCCCGCACG
CTGCCGGCTCGGGGATGCGGGGGGAGCGCCGGACCGGAGCGGAGCCCCGGGCGGCTCGCTGCTGCCCCCT
AGCGGGGGAGGGACGTAATTACATCCCTGGGGGCTTTGGGAGGGGGCTGTCCCCGTGAGCTCCCAGGCGC
GCCTGTCATTCTAAATCTCTCTTTCAGCCTAAAGCTTTTTCCCCGTATCCCCCCAGGTGTCTGCAGGCTC
AAAGAGCAGCGAGAAGCGTTCAGAGGAAAGCGATCCCGTGCCACCTTCCCCGTGCCCGGGCTGTCCCCGC
ACGCTGCCGGCTCGGGGATGCGGGGGGAGCGCCGGACCGGAGCGGAGCCCCGGGCGGCTCGCTGCTGCCC
CCTAGCGGGGGAGGGACGTAATTACATCCCTGGGGGCTTTGGGGGGGGGCTGTCCCCGTGAGCTCCCAGG
CGCGCCAACTCGGTACCGTATCGATGTCGACGTTAACGCTAGTGATATCAACTTTGTATAGAAAAGTTGG
CTCCGAATTCGCCCTTGACAGCAGAGATCCAGTTTGGTTAATTAATTGGCTCCGGTGCCCGTCAGTGGGC
AGAGCGCACATCGCCCACAGTCCCCGAGAAGTTGTGGGGAGGGGTCGGCAATTGAACCGGTGCCTAGAGA
AGGTGGCGCGGGGTAAACTGGGAAAGTGATGTCGTGTACTGGCTCCGCCTTTTTCCCGAGGGTGGGGGAG
AACCGTATATAAGTGCAGTAGTCGCCGTGAACGTTCTTTTTCGCAACGGGTTTGCCGCCAGAACACAGGT
AAGTGCCGTGTGTGGTTCCCGCGGGCCTGGCCTCTTTACGGGTTATGGCCCTTGCGTGCCTTGAATTACT
TCCACCTGGCTGCAGTACGTGATTCTTGATCCCGAGCTTCGGGTTGGAAGTGGGTGGGAGAGTTCGAGGC
CTTGCGCTTAAGGAGCCCCTTCGCCTCGTGCTTGAGTTGAGGCCTGGCCTGGGCGCTGGGGCCGCCGCGT
GCGAATCTGGTGGCACCTTCGCGCCTGTCTCGCTGCTTTCGATAAGTCTCTAGCCATTTAAAATTTTTGA
TGACCTGCTGCGACGCTTTTTTTCTGGCAAGATAGTCTTGTAAATGCGGGCCAAGATCTGCACACTGGTA
TTTCGGTTTTTGGGGCCGCGGGCGGCGACGGGGCCCGTGCGTCCCAGCGCACATGTTCGGCGAGGCGGGG
CCTGCGAGCGCGGCCACCGAGAATCGGACGGGGGTAGTCTCAAGCTGGCCGGCCTGCTCTGGTGCCTGGC
CTCGCGCCGCCGTGTATCGCCCCGCCCTGGGCGGCAAGGCTGGCCCGGTCGGCACCAGTTGCGTGAGCGG
AAAGATGGCCGCTTCCCGGCCCTGCTGCAGGGAGCTCAAAATGGAGGACGCGGCGCTCGGGAGAGCGGGC
GGGTGAGTCACCCACACAAAGGAAAAGGGCCTTTCCGTCCTCAGCCGTCGCTTCATGTGACTCCACGGAG
TACCGGGCGCCGTCCAGGCACCTCGATTAGTTCTCGAGCTTTTGGAGTACGTCGTCTTTAGGTTGGGGGG
AGGGGTTTTATGCGATGGAGTTTCCCCACACTGAGTGGGTGGAGACTGAAGTTAGGCCAGCTTGGCACTT
GATGTAATTCTCCTTGGAATTTGCCCTTTTTGAGTTTGGATCTTGGTTCATTCTCAAGCCTCAGACAGTG
GTTCAAAGTTTTTTTCTTCCATTTCAGGTGTCGTGAGAAGGGCGAATTCGACCCAAGTTTGTACAAAAAA
GCAGGCTCGCCACCATGGTGAGCAAGGGCGAGGAGCTGTTCACCGGGGTGGTGCCCATCCTGGTCGAGCT
GGACGGCGACGTAAACGGCCACAAGTTCAGCGTGAGGGGCGAGGGCGAGGGCGATGCCACCAACGGCAAG
CTGACCCTGAAGTTCATCTGCACCACCGGCAAGCTGCCCGTGCCCTGGCCCACCCTCGTGACCACCCTGA
GCCACGGCGTGCAGTGCTTCGCCCGCTACCCCGACCACATGAAGCAGCACGACTTCTTCAAGTCCGCCAT
GCCCGAAGGCTACGTCCAGGAGCGCACCATCTTCTTCAAGGACGACGGCACCTACAAGACCCGCGCCGAG
GTGAAGTTCGAGGGCGACACCCTAGTGAACCGCATCGAGCTGAAGGGCGTCGACTTCAAGGAGGACGGCA
ACATCCTGGGGCACAAGCTGGAGTACAACTTCAACAGCCACAACATCTATATCATGGCCGTCAAGCAGAA
GAACGGCATCAAGGTGAACTTCAAGATCCGCCACAACGTGGAGGACGGCAGCGTGCAGCTCGCCGACCAC
TACCAGCAGAACACCCCCATCGGCGACGGCCCCGTGCTGCTGCCCGACAGCCACTACCTGAGCACCCAGT
CCGTGCTGAGCAAAGACCCCAACGAGAAGCGCGATCACATGGTCCTGCTGGAGTTCCGCACCGCCGCCGG
GATCACTCTCGGCATGGACGAGCTGTACAAGTAATACCACCCAGCTTTCTTGTACAAAGTGGTACGCGTG
AATTCACTCCTCAGGTGCAGGCTGCCTATCAGAAGGTGGTGGCTGGTGTGGCCAATGCCCTGGCTCACAA
ATACCACTGAGATCTTTTTCCCTCTGCCAAAAATTATGGGGACATCATGAAGCCCCTTGAGCATCTGACT
TCTGGCTAATAAAGGAAATTTATTTTCATTGCAATAGTGTGTTGGAATTTTTTGTGTCTCTCACTCGGAA
GGACATATGGGAGGGCAAATCATTTAAAACATCAGAATGAGTATTTGGTTTAGAGTTTGGCAACATATGC
CCATATGCTGGCTGCCATGAACAAAGGTTGGCTATAAAGAGGTCATCAGTATATGAAACAGCCCCCTGCT
GTCCATTCCTTATTCCATAGAAAAGCCTTGACTTGAGGTTAGATTTTTTTTATATTTTGTTTTGTGTTAT
TTTTTTCTTTAACATCCCTAAAATTTTCCTTACATGTTTTACTAGCCAGATTTTTCCTCCTCTCCTGACT
ACTCCCAGTCATAGCTGTCCCTCTTCTCTTATGGAGATCCCTCGACCTGCAGCCCAAGCTTGGCGTAATC
ATGGTCATAGCTGTTTCCTGTGTGAAATTGTTATCCGCTCACAATTCCACACAACATACGAGCCGGAAGC
ATAAAGTGTAAAGCCTGGGGTGCCTAATGAGTGAGCTAACTCACATTAATTGCGTTGCGCTCACTGCCCG
CTTTCCAGTCGGGAAACCTGTCGTGCCAGCGGATCGACAGTACTAAGCTTGGTCTAATACCCAATCTCTC
GTCTTATCCAGATGTTTTATACGCCTCTGGCCCGTGTCTCAAAATCTCTGATGTTACATTGCACAAGATA
AAATAATATCATCATGAACAATAAAACTGTCTGCTTACATAAACAGTAATACAAGGGGTGTTATGAGCCA
TATTCAACGGGAAACGTCGAGGCCGCGATTAAATTCCAACATGGATGCTGATTTATATGGGTATAAATGG
GCTCGCGATAATGTCGGGCAATCAGGTGCGACAATCTATCGCTTGTATGGGAAGCCCGATGCGCCAGAGT
TGTTTCTGAAACATGGCAAAGGTAGCGTTGCCAATGATGTTACAGATGAGATGGTCAGACTAAACTGGCT
GACGGAATTTATGCCTCTTCCGACCATCAAGCATTTTATCCGTACTCCTGATGATGCATGGTTACTCACC
ACTGCGATCCCCGGAAAAACAGCATTCCAGGTATTAGAAGAATATCCTGATTCAGGTGAAAATATTGTTG
ATGCGCTGGCAGTGTTCCTGCGCCGGTTGCATTCGATTCCTGTTTGTAATTGTCCTTTTAACAGCGATCG
CGTATTTCGTCTCGCTCAGGCGCAATCACGAATGAATAACGGTTTGGTTGATGCGAGTGATTTTGATGAC
GAGCGTAATGGCTGGCCTGTTGAACAAGTCTGGAAAGAAATGCATAAACTTTTGCCATTCTCACCGGATT
CAGTCGTCACTCATGGTGATTTCTCACTTGATAACCTTATTTTTGACGAGGGGAAATTAATAGGTTGTAT
TGATGTTGGACGAGTCGGAATCGCAGACCGATACCAGGATCTTGCCATCCTATGGAACTGCCTCGGTGAG
TTTTCTCCTTCATTACAGAAACGGCTTTTTCAAAAATATGGTATTGATAATCCTGATATGAATAAATTGC
AGTTTCATTTGATGCTCGATGAGTTTTTCTAATCAGAATTGGTTAATTGGTTGTAACACTGGCAGAGCAT
TACGCTGACTTGACGGGACGGCGCAAGCTCATGACCAAAATCCCTTAACGTGAGTTACGCGTCGTTCCAC
TGAGCGTCAGAGGTATCACTAGTATTACAGAGGTAAGTTATAACAGTCGCCTAACCC
