>Addgene plasmid #103467 | LSB-hsa-miR-34b-5p | depositor partial sequence | sequence record 195984 | hsa-miR-34b-5p target
CAATCAGCTAATGACACTGCCTA
