>Addgene plasmid #103467 | LSB-hsa-miR-34b-5p | addgene partial sequence | sequence record 270881 | mKate2-F 5'-ACCCGCTAAGAACCTCAAGA-3'
ATCAAGGAGGCCGACAAAGAGACATACGTCGAGCAGCACGAGGTGGCTGTGGCCAGATACTGCGACCTCC
CTAGCAAACTGGGGCACAAACTTAATTGAGAATTCTACCACCCAGCTTTCTTGTACAAAGTGGTACGTCT
CAAGACCAGAGGTCTCTGCTTGTGGAGGCCAATCAGCTAATGACACTGCCTACAATCAGCTAATGACACT
GCCTACAATCAGCTAATGACACTGCCTACAATCAGCTAATGACACTGCCTACAACCAGAAGAGACCTGTG
CTTCACTCCTCAGGTGCAGGCTGCCTATCAGAAGGTGGTGGCTGGTGTGGCCAATGCCCTGGCTCACAAA
TACCACTGAGATCTTTTTCCCTCTGCCAAAAATTATGGGGACATCATGAAGCCCCTTGAGCATCTGACTT
CTGGCTAATAAAGGAAATTTATTTTCATTGCAATAGTGTGTTGGAATTTTTTGTGTCTCTCACTCGGAAG
GACATATGGGAGGGCAAATCATTTAAAACATCAGAATGAGTATTTGGTTTAGAGTTTGGCAACATATGCC
